Addgene plasmid #235735: pMO15
Purpose: Expression of human VPS34 complex I + NRBF2 in mammalian cells
Depositing lab: Roger Williams. Depositing organization: MRC Laboratory of Molecular Biology. Publication: Characterization of Atg38 and NRBF2, a fifth subunit of the autophagic Vps34/PIK3C3 complex. Ohashi Y, Soler N, Garcia Ortegon M, Zhang L, Kirsten ML, Perisic O, Masson GR, Burke JE, Jakobi AJ, Apostolakis AA, Johnson CM, Ohashi M, Ktistakis NT, Sachse C, Williams RL. Autophagy. 2016 Nov;12(11):2129-2144. doi: 10.1080/15548627.2016.1226736. Epub 2016 Sep 14. PubMed 27630019.
Backbone
  Vector backbone: pcDNA4.0/TO
  Vector type: Mammalian Expression
Growth in bacteria
  Bacterial resistance: Ampicillin, 100 μg/mL
  Growth temperature: 37°C
  Growth strain: XL10 Gold
  Growth instructions: Depositing lab also recommends XL10-gold E. coli for transformation.
  Copy number: High Copy
Gene/Insert 1
  Gene/Insert name: ATG14L
  Species: H. sapiens (human)
  Mutation: N256S
  Entrez Gene: ATG14 (a.k.a. ATG14L, BARKOR, KIAA0831)
  Promoter: CMV
  Tag / fusion protein: ZZ-3xTEV (N terminal on insert)
  Cloning method: Ligation Independent Cloning
  Sequencing primers: 5′ n/a
Gene/Insert 2
  Gene/Insert name: NRBF2
  Species: H. sapiens (human)
  Entrez Gene: NRBF2 (a.k.a. COPR, COPR1, COPR2, NRBF-2)
  Promoter: CMV
  Cloning method: Ligation Independent Cloning
  Sequencing primers: 5′ n/a
Gene/Insert 3
  Gene/Insert name: EGFP
  Promoter: CMV
  Cloning method: Ligation Independent Cloning
  Sequencing primers: 5′ n/a
Gene/Insert 4
  Gene/Insert name: BECN1
  Species: H. sapiens (human)
  Entrez Gene: BECN1 (a.k.a. ATG6, VPS30, beclin1)
  Promoter: CMV
  Cloning method: Ligation Independent Cloning
  Sequencing primers: 5′ n/a
Gene/Insert 5
  Gene/Insert name: PIK3C3
  Species: H. sapiens (human)
  Entrez Gene: PIK3C3 (a.k.a. VPS34, Vps34, hVps34)
  Promoter: CMV
  Cloning method: Ligation Independent Cloning
  Sequencing primers: 5′ n/a
Gene/Insert 6
  Gene/Insert name: PIK3R4
  Species: H. sapiens (human)
  Entrez Gene: PIK3R4 (a.k.a. VPS15, p150)
  Promoter: CMV
  Cloning method: Ligation Independent Cloning
  Sequencing primers: 5′ n/a
Terms and licenses: Academic/Nonprofit Terms; Industry Terms: Not Available to Industry
How to cite: pMO15 was a gift from Roger Williams (Addgene plasmid # 235735 ; http://n2t.net/addgene:235735 ; RRID:Addgene_235735)
