[The description below was written by a language model from this plasmid's Addgene catalogue record and pLannotate feature annotations shown in this document.]
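Description:
pMO15 is a large (about 22 kb) multigene mammalian expression plasmid built on the pcDNA4/TO backbone for co-producing the human autophagy-specific class III PI3-kinase complex, VPS34 complex I, together with its fifth subunit NRBF2. It is propagated in E. coli from a high-copy ColE1/pUC-type origin under ampicillin selection (AmpR). It also carries an f1 origin and a Zeocin/bleomycin resistance gene (Sh ble) behind tandem SV40 and EM7 promoters, which allows selection in mammalian cells as well as in bacteria.

The payload is six tandem, same-orientation expression cassettes assembled by ligation-independent cloning, each with its own CMV enhancer/promoter and bGH polyadenylation signal. In order they encode ATG14L, NRBF2, EGFP, BECN1 (Beclin 1), PIK3C3 (VPS34) and PIK3R4 (VPS15). ATG14L carries an N256S substitution and an N-terminal ZZ tag, seen in the annotation as two protein A IgG-binding units, followed according to the record by three TEV protease sites. This arrangement allows the whole complex to be captured on IgG resin through a single tagged subunit and then released by TEV cleavage. The other subunits are recorded without tags.

The five complex-subunit cassettes show short tet-operator matches just downstream of the CMV promoter, consistent with the CMV/TetO2 design of the backbone. These promoters are constitutive in ordinary cells and tetracycline-regulatable in cells that express Tet repressor. The EGFP cassette lacks these operator matches and presumably serves as a transfection or expression marker, although the record does not state its role. Placing all subunits on one plasmid delivers every gene to each transfected cell, which suits production of the assembled complex for biochemical and structural work.
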