Features (pLannotate 1.2.2; 64 found; start..end, strand, type, name):
     32..84      -  misc_feature   bom (fragment): basis of mobility region from pBR322
    252..631     +  enhancer       CMV enhancer: human cytomegalovirus immediate early enhancer
    632..835     +  promoter       CMV promoter: human cytomegalovirus (CMV) immediate early promoter
    837..856     +  promoter       PLtetO-1 promoter (fragment): modified phage lambda PL promoter with tet operator sites (Lutz and Bujard, 1997)
    858..877     +  promoter       PLtetO-1 promoter (fragment): modified phage lambda PL promoter with tet operator sites (Lutz and Bujard, 1997)
    885..918     +  promoter       TRE3GV promoter (fragment): 3rd-generation Tet-responsive promoter that can be activated by binding of Tet-On® 3G, optimized for retroviral and lentiviral vectors
   1072..1242    +  CDS            ProtA: IgG-binding unit of Staphylococcus aureus protein A
   1246..1416    +  CDS            ProtA: IgG-binding unit of Staphylococcus aureus protein A
   1600..3072    +  CDS            ATG14: BAKOR_HUMAN - Also known as ATG14L From Homo sapiens (Human).
   3136..3360    +  polyA_signal   bGH poly(A) signal: bovine growth hormone polyadenylation signal
   3364..3385    +  promoter       SV40 promoter (fragment): SV40 enhancer and early promoter
   3402..3781    +  enhancer       CMV enhancer: human cytomegalovirus immediate early enhancer
   3782..3985    +  promoter       CMV promoter: human cytomegalovirus (CMV) immediate early promoter
   3987..4006    +  promoter       PLtetO-1 promoter (fragment): modified phage lambda PL promoter with tet operator sites (Lutz and Bujard, 1997)
   4008..4027    +  promoter       PLtetO-1 promoter (fragment): modified phage lambda PL promoter with tet operator sites (Lutz and Bujard, 1997)
   4035..4068    +  promoter       TRE3GV promoter (fragment): 3rd-generation Tet-responsive promoter that can be activated by binding of Tet-On® 3G, optimized for retroviral and lentiviral vectors
   4151..5011    +  CDS            NRBF2: NRBF2_HUMAN - Also known as COPR. Experimental evidence at protein level: Swiss-Prot protein existence level 1. Involved in starvation-induced autophagy probably by its association with PI3K complex I (PI3KC3-C1). However, effects has been described variably. Involved in the induction of starvation-induced autophagy (PubMed:24785657). Stabilzes PI3KC3-C1 assembly and enhances ATG14-linked lipid kinase activity of PIK3C3 (By similarity). Proposed to negatively regulate basal and starvation-induced autophagy and to inhibit PIK3C3 activity by modulating interactions in PI3KC3-C1 (PubMed:25086043)
   5058..5282    +  polyA_signal   bGH poly(A) signal: bovine growth hormone polyadenylation signal
   5286..5307    +  promoter       SV40 promoter (fragment): SV40 enhancer and early promoter
   5324..5703    +  enhancer       CMV enhancer: human cytomegalovirus immediate early enhancer
   5704..5907    +  promoter       CMV promoter: human cytomegalovirus (CMV) immediate early promoter
   5903..5936    +  LTR            5' LTR (truncated) (fragment): truncated 5' long terminal repeat (LTR) from HIV-1
   5952..5970    +  promoter       T7 promoter: promoter for bacteriophage T7 RNA polymerase
   6066..6785    +  CDS            EGFP: the original enhanced GFP (Yang et al., 1996) mammalian codon-optimized
   6795..6813    -  promoter       SP6 promoter: promoter for bacteriophage SP6 RNA polymerase
   6839..7063    +  polyA_signal   bGH poly(A) signal: bovine growth hormone polyadenylation signal
   7067..7088    +  promoter       SV40 promoter (fragment): SV40 enhancer and early promoter
   7105..7484    +  enhancer       CMV enhancer: human cytomegalovirus immediate early enhancer
   7485..7688    +  promoter       CMV promoter: human cytomegalovirus (CMV) immediate early promoter
   7690..7709    +  promoter       PLtetO-1 promoter (fragment): modified phage lambda PL promoter with tet operator sites (Lutz and Bujard, 1997)
   7711..7730    +  promoter       PLtetO-1 promoter (fragment): modified phage lambda PL promoter with tet operator sites (Lutz and Bujard, 1997)
   7738..7771    +  promoter       TRE3GV promoter (fragment): 3rd-generation Tet-responsive promoter that can be activated by binding of Tet-On® 3G, optimized for retroviral and lentiviral vectors
   7860..9209    +  CDS            BECN1 (sequence withheld): BECN1_HUMAN - Also known as GT197. Experimental evidence at protein level: Swiss-Prot protein existence level 1. Beclin-1-C 35 kDa localized to mitochondria can promote apoptosis; it induces the mitochondrial translocation of BAX and the release of proapoptotic factors. From Homo sapiens (Human).
   9256..9480    +  polyA_signal   bGH poly(A) signal: bovine growth hormone polyadenylation signal
   9484..9505    +  promoter       SV40 promoter (fragment): SV40 enhancer and early promoter
   9522..9901    +  enhancer       CMV enhancer: human cytomegalovirus immediate early enhancer
   9902..10105   +  promoter       CMV promoter: human cytomegalovirus (CMV) immediate early promoter
  10107..10126   +  promoter       PLtetO-1 promoter (fragment): modified phage lambda PL promoter with tet operator sites (Lutz and Bujard, 1997)
  10128..10147   +  promoter       PLtetO-1 promoter (fragment): modified phage lambda PL promoter with tet operator sites (Lutz and Bujard, 1997)
  10155..10188   +  promoter       TRE3GV promoter (fragment): 3rd-generation Tet-responsive promoter that can be activated by binding of Tet-On® 3G, optimized for retroviral and lentiviral vectors
  10277..12937   +  CDS            PIK3C3 (sequence withheld): PK3C3_HUMAN - Also known as VPS34 From Homo sapiens (Human).
  12984..13208   +  polyA_signal   bGH poly(A) signal: bovine growth hormone polyadenylation signal
  13212..13233   +  promoter       SV40 promoter (fragment): SV40 enhancer and early promoter
  13250..13629   +  enhancer       CMV enhancer: human cytomegalovirus immediate early enhancer
  13630..13833   +  promoter       CMV promoter: human cytomegalovirus (CMV) immediate early promoter
  13835..13854   +  promoter       PLtetO-1 promoter (fragment): modified phage lambda PL promoter with tet operator sites (Lutz and Bujard, 1997)
  13856..13875   +  promoter       PLtetO-1 promoter (fragment): modified phage lambda PL promoter with tet operator sites (Lutz and Bujard, 1997)
  13883..13916   +  promoter       TRE3GV promoter (fragment): 3rd-generation Tet-responsive promoter that can be activated by binding of Tet-On® 3G, optimized for retroviral and lentiviral vectors
  13999..18072   +  CDS            PIK3R4: PI3R4_HUMAN - Also known as VPS15 From Homo sapiens (Human).
  18119..18343   +  polyA_signal   bGH poly(A) signal: bovine growth hormone polyadenylation signal
  18347..18368   +  promoter       SV40 promoter (fragment): SV40 enhancer and early promoter
  18389..18817   +  rep_origin     f1 ori (sequence partly withheld): f1 bacteriophage origin of replication; arrow indicates direction of (+) strand synthesis
  18831..19160   +  promoter       SV40 promoter: SV40 enhancer and early promoter
  19208..19255   +  promoter       EM7 promoter: synthetic bacterial promoter&nbsp
  19274..19648   +  CDS            BleoR: antibiotic-binding protein; Sh ble from Streptoalloteichus hindustanus; confers resistance to bleomycin, phleomycin, and Zeocin™
  19658..19783   +  CDS            ble (fragment): BLE_KLEPN - Experimental evidence at protein level: Swiss-Prot protein existence level 1. Binding protein with a strong affinity to the bleomycin family of antibiotics. Binds to CL990; an antimitotic-antibiotic compound. From Klebsiella pneumoniae.
  19778..19899   +  polyA_signal   SV40 poly(A) signal: SV40 polyadenylation signal
  19970..19992   -  protein_bind   lac operator (fragment): The lac repressor binds to the lac operator to inhibit transcription in E. coli. This inhibition can be relieved by adding lactose or isopropyl-β-D-thiogalactopyranoside (IPTG). lac repressor encoded by lacI
  19996..20026   -  promoter       lac promoter: promoter for the E. coli lac operon
  20041..20062   -  protein_bind   CAP binding site: CAP binding activates transcription in the presence of cAMP. E. coli catabolite activator protein
  20075..20167   -  CDS            lacI (fragment): lac repressor; lacI; The lac repressor binds to the lac operator to inhibit transcription in E. coli. This inhibition can be relieved by adding lactose or isopropyl-β-D-thiogalactopyranoside (IPTG).
  20350..20938   -  rep_origin     ori: high-copy-number ColE1/pMB1/pBR322/pUC origin of replication
  21109..21969   -  CDS            AmpR: β-lactamase; bla; confers resistance to ampicillin, carbenicillin, and related antibiotics
  21970..22074   -  promoter       AmpR promoter: bla
>Addgene plasmid #235735 | pMO15 | addgene full sequence | sequence record 494262 | Addgene Long Read Sequencing Result
CGTCGACGGATCGGGAGATCTCCCGATCCCCTATGGTGCACTCTCAGTACAATCTGCTCTGATGCCGCAT
AGTTAAGCCAGTATCTGCTCCCTGCTTGTGTGTTGGAGGTCGCTGAGTAGTGCGCGAGCAAAATTTAAGC
TACAACAAGGCAAGGCTTGACCGACAATTGCATGAAGAATCTGCTTAGGGTTAGGCGTTTTGCGCTGCTT
CGCGATGTACGGGCCAGATGTACGGGCCAGATATACGCGTTGACATTGATTATTGACTAGTTATTAATAG
TAATCAATTACGGGGTCATTAGTTCATAGCCCATATATGGAGTTCCGCGTTACATAACTTACGGTAAATG
GCCCGCCTGGCTGACCGCCCAACGACCCCCGCCCATTGACGTCAATAATGACGTATGTTCCCATAGTAAC
GCCAATAGGGACTTTCCATTGACGTCAATGGGTGGAGTATTTACGGTAAACTGCCCACTTGGCAGTACAT
CAAGTGTATCATATGCCAAGTACGCCCCCTATTGACGTCAATGACGGTAAATGGCCCGCCTGGCATTATG
CCCAGTACATGACCTTATGGGACTTTCCTACTTGGCAGTACATCTACGTATTAGTCATCGCTATTACCAT
GGTGATGCGGTTTTGGCAGTACATCAATGGGCGTGGATAGCGGTTTGACTCACGGGGATTTCCAAGTCTC
CACCCCATTGACGTCAATGGGAGTTTGTTTTGGCACCAAAATCAACGGGACTTTCCAAAATGTCGTAACA
ACTCCGCCCCATTGACGCAAATGGGCGGTAGGCGTGTACGGTGGGAGGTCTATATAAGCAGAGCTCTCCC
TATCAGTGATAGAGATCTCCCTATCAGTGATAGAGATCGTCGACGAGCTCGTTTAGTGAACCGTCAGATC
GCCTGGAGACGCCATCCACGCTGTTTTGACCTCCATAGAAGACACCGGGACCGATCCAGCCTCCGGACTC
TAGCGTTTAAACTTAAGCTTGGTACCGGATGGGAGCAGGGGCGGGTGCTAGCGAGAACCTGTACTTCCAG
GGCGCCCACGATGAAGCCGTAGACAACAAATTCAACAAAGAACAACAAAACGCGTTCTATGAGATCTTAC
ATTTACCTAACTTAAACGAAGAACAACGAAACGCCTTCATCCAAAGTTTAAAAGATGACCCAAGCCAAAG
CGCTAACCTTTTAGCAGAAGCTAAAAAGCTAAATGATGCTCAGGCGCCGAAAGTAGACAACAAATTCAAC
AAAGAACAACAAAACGCGTTCTATGAGATCTTACATTTACCTAACTTAAACGAAGAACAACGAAACGCCT
TCATCCAAAGTTTAAAAGATGACCCAAGCCAAAGCGCTAACCTTTTAGCAGAAGCTAAAAAGCTAAATGA
TGCTCAGGCGCCGAAAGTAGACGCGGAAAACCTGTATTTCCAGGGAGGCGGATCTTCTAGACCAACTACT
GCCTCTGAAAATTTGTACTTTCAAGGCGAGTTGAAGACCACTGCTTCTGAAAACTTGTACTTCCAAGGTG
AGTTACTCGAGGGTGAATTGAAGACTGCTGCTTTGGCTCAACACGACGAAGCCATGACGGCGTCTCCCAG
TGGGAAGGGAGCCCGGGCGCTGGAGGCTCCTGGCTGCGGGCCCCGGCCGCTCGCCCGGGACCTGGTGGAC
TCCGTGGACGATGCGGAGGGGCTGTACGTGGCTGTGGAGCGCTGCCCGCTGTGCAACACTACCCGCCGGC
GGCTGACCTGCGCCAAATGCGTTCAGAGCGGCGATTTCGTCTACTTCGACGGCCGCGACCGGGAGAGGTT
TATCGACAAGAAGGAAAGGTTAAGCCGACTTAAGAGCAAGCAAGAAGAATTTCAGAAAGAAGTGTTAAAA
GCTATGGAAGGAAAATGGATAACAGATCAGTTGAGATGGAAAATAATGTCCTGCAAGATGAGGATTGAAC
AGTTAAAACAAACAATATGTAAAGGAAATGAAGAAATGGAGAAAAATTCTGAAGGCCTTCTCAAAACCAA
GGAAAAGAATCAGAAGCTTTACAGTCGAGCACAACGGCACCAAGAGAAAAAGGAGAAGATTCAGAGGCAT
AATCGCAAACTTGGTGACCTGGTAGAAAAAAAGACCATTGACTTAAGAAGTCATTATGAGCGTCTGGCAA
ATCTTCGACGATCCCATATATTAGAGCTCACCTCTGTCATTTTTCCAATCGAGGAAGTAAAGACGGGTGT
GAGAGACCCCGCAGATGTGTCTTCAGAGAGTGACAGTGCCATGACCTCCAGCACTGTGAGCAAGCTTGCT
GAAGCCCGGAGGACAACTTACCTCTCAGGACGATGGGTCTGTGACGATCACAGCGGAGACACCAGCATTA
GCATTACAGGGCCTTGGATTAGCCTCCCTAACAATGGGGACTACTCTGCCTACTACAGCTGGGTGGAGGA
GAAGAAAACAACCCAGGGGCCTGACATGGAGCAGAGTAACCCTGCCTACACCATCAGTGCTGCGCTGTGC
TATGCAACTCAGCTGGTCAACATTCTGTCTCATATACTTGATGTAAATCTTCCCAAAAAGCTCTGCAACA
GTGAATTTTGTGGCGAAAATCTAAGCAAGCAGAAATTTACTCGAGCAGTGAAGAAACTGAATGCAAATAT
TCTTTACCTTTGTTTTTCTCAGCATGTAAATTTAGATCAATTACAACCACTGCATACCCTCAGGAATCTA
ATGTACCTGGTCAGTCCAAGCTCTGAACACCTAGGCAGGTCAGGGCCCTTTGAAGTACGAGCAGACCTTG
AGGAGTCCATGGAATTTGTGGATCCCGGAGTTGCTGGAGAATCAGATGAGAGCGGAGATGAGCGCGTCAG
CGATGAAGAAACCGACCTGGGCACAGACTGGGAGAACTTGCCTAGTCCCCGGTTTTGTGATATCCCTTCC
CAGTCTGTGGAAGTCTCCCAGAGTCAGAGCACCCAGGCGTCCCCACCCATCGCGAGCAGCAGTGCAGGTG
GGATGATCTCCTCTGCAGCAGCCTCGGTGACCTCCTGGTTTAAAGCTTACACTGGACACCGTAGATCCTA
ACCCAAGCTTAAGTCGAGTCTAGAGGGCCCGTTTAAACCCGCTGATCAGCCTCGACTGTGCCTTCTAGTT
GCCAGCCATCTGTTGTTTGCCCCTCCCCCGTGCCTTCCTTGACCCTGGAAGGTGCCACTCCCACTGTCCT
TTCCTAATAAAATGAGGAAATTGCATCGCATTGTCTGAGTAGGTGTCATTCTATTCTGGGGGGTGGGGTG
GGGCAGGACAGCAAGGGGGAGGATTGGGAAGACAATAGCAGGCATGCTGGGGATGCGGTGGGCTCTATGG
CTTCTGAGGCGGAAAGAACCAGCTGGGGCTCTAGGCGCGTTGACATTGATTATTGACTAGTTATTAATAG
TAATCAATTACGGGGTCATTAGTTCATAGCCCATATATGGAGTTCCGCGTTACATAACTTACGGTAAATG
GCCCGCCTGGCTGACCGCCCAACGACCCCCGCCCATTGACGTCAATAATGACGTATGTTCCCATAGTAAC
GCCAATAGGGACTTTCCATTGACGTCAATGGGTGGAGTATTTACGGTAAACTGCCCACTTGGCAGTACAT
CAAGTGTATCATATGCCAAGTACGCCCCCTATTGACGTCAATGACGGTAAATGGCCCGCCTGGCATTATG
CCCAGTACATGACCTTATGGGACTTTCCTACTTGGCAGTACATCTACGTATTAGTCATCGCTATTACCAT
GGTGATGCGGTTTTGGCAGTACATCAATGGGCGTGGATAGCGGTTTGACTCACGGGGATTTCCAAGTCTC
CACCCCATTGACGTCAATGGGAGTTTGTTTTGGCACCAAAATCAACGGGACTTTCCAAAATGTCGTAACA
ACTCCGCCCCATTGACGCAAATGGGCGGTAGGCGTGTACGGTGGGAGGTCTATATAAGCAGAGCTCTCCC
TATCAGTGATAGAGATCTCCCTATCAGTGATAGAGATCGTCGACGAGCTCGTTTAGTGAACCGTCAGATC
GCCTGGAGACGCCATCCACGCTGTTTTGACCTCCATAGAAGACACCGGGACCGATCCAGCCTCCGGACTC
TAGCGTTTAAACTTAAGCTTATGGAAGTAATGGAAGGACCCCTCAACCTGGCTCATCAACAGAGCAGACG
AGCAGACCGTTTATTAGCTGCAGGCAAATACGAAGAGGCTATTTCTTGTCACAAAAAGGCTGCAGCATAT
CTTTCTGAAGCCATGAAGCTGACACAGTCAGAGCAGGCTCATCTTTCACTGGAATTGCAAAGGGATAGCC
ATATGAAACAGCTCCTCCTCATCCAAGAGAGATGGAAAAGGGCCCAGCGTGAAGAAAGATTGAAAGCCCA
GCAGAACACAGACAAGGATGCAGCTGCCCATCTTCAGACATCTCACAAACCCTCTGCAGAGGATGCAGAG
GGCCAGAGTCCCCTTTCTCAGAAGTACAGCCCTTCCACAGAGAAATGCCTGCCTGAGATTCAGGGGATCT
TTGACAGGGATCCAGACACACTACTTTATTTACTTCAGCAAAAGAGTGAGCCAGCAGAGCCATGTATTGG
AAGCAAAGCCCCAAAAGATGATAAAACAATTATAGAGGAGCAGGCAACCAAAATTGCAGATTTGAAGAGG
CATGTGGAATTCCTTGTGGCTGAGAATGAAAGATTAAGGAAAGAAAATAAACAACTAAAGGCTGAAAAGG
CCAGACTTCTAAAAGGTCCAATAGAAAAGGAGCTGGATGTAGATGCTGATTTTGTAGAAACGTCAGAGTT
ATGGAGCTTGCCACCACATGCAGAAACTGCTACAGCCTCCTCAACCTGGCAGAAGTTCGCAGCAAATACT
GGGAAAGCCAAGGACATTCCAATCCCCAATCTTCCTCCCTTGGATTTTCCATCTCCAGAACTTCCTCTTA
TGGAGCTCTCTGAGGATATTCTGAAAGGATTTATGAATAATTAAGTCGAGTCTAGAGGGCCCGTTTAAAC
CCGCTGATCAGCCTCGACTGTGCCTTCTAGTTGCCAGCCATCTGTTGTTTGCCCCTCCCCCGTGCCTTCC
TTGACCCTGGAAGGTGCCACTCCCACTGTCCTTTCCTAATAAAATGAGGAAATTGCATCGCATTGTCTGA
GTAGGTGTCATTCTATTCTGGGGGGTGGGGTGGGGCAGGACAGCAAGGGGGAGGATTGGGAAGACAATAG
CAGGCATGCTGGGGATGCGGTGGGCTCTATGGCTTCTGAGGCGGAAAGAACCAGCTGGGGCTCTAGGCGC
GTTGACATTGATTATTGACTAGTTATTAATAGTAATCAATTACGGGGTCATTAGTTCATAGCCCATATAT
GGAGTTCCGCGTTACATAACTTACGGTAAATGGCCCGCCTGGCTGACCGCCCAACGACCCCCGCCCATTG
ACGTCAATAATGACGTATGTTCCCATAGTAACGCCAATAGGGACTTTCCATTGACGTCAATGGGTGGAGT
ATTTACGGTAAACTGCCCACTTGGCAGTACATCAAGTGTATCATATGCCAAGTACGCCCCCTATTGACGT
CAATGACGGTAAATGGCCCGCCTGGCATTATGCCCAGTACATGACCTTATGGGACTTTCCTACTTGGCAG
TACATCTACGTATTAGTCATCGCTATTACCATGGTGATGCGGTTTTGGCAGTACATCAATGGGCGTGGAT
AGCGGTTTGACTCACGGGGATTTCCAAGTCTCCACCCCATTGACGTCAATGGGAGTTTGTTTTGGCACCA
AAATCAACGGGACTTTCCAAAATGTCGTAACAACTCCGCCCCATTGACGCAAATGGGCGGTAGGCGTGTA
CGGTGGGAGGTCTATATAAGCAGAGCTCTCTGGCTAACTAGAGAACCCACTGCTTACTGGCTTATCGAAA
TTAATACGACTCACTATAGGGAGACCCAAGCTTGGTACCGAGCTCGGATCCACTAGTAACGGCCGCCAGT
GTGCTGGAATTCTGCAGATATCCATCACACTGGCGGCCGCTCGAGATGGTGAGCAAGGGCGAGGAGCTGT
TCACCGGGGTGGTGCCCATCCTGGTCGAGCTGGACGGCGACGTAAACGGCCACAAGTTCAGCGTGTCCGG
CGAGGGCGAGGGCGATGCCACCTACGGCAAGCTGACCCTGAAGTTCATCTGCACCACCGGCAAGCTGCCC
GTGCCCTGGCCCACCCTCGTGACCACCCTGACCTACGGCGTGCAGTGCTTCAGCCGCTACCCCGACCACA
TGAAGCAGCACGACTTCTTCAAGTCCGCCATGCCCGAAGGCTACGTCCAGGAGCGCACCATCTTCTTCAA
GGACGACGGCAACTACAAGACCCGCGCCGAGGTGAAGTTCGAGGGCGACACCCTGGTGAACCGCATCGAG
CTGAAGGGCATCGACTTCAAGGAGGACGGCAACATCCTGGGGCACAAGCTGGAGTACAACTACAACAGCC
ACAACGTCTATATCATGGCCGACAAGCAGAAGAACGGCATCAAGGTGAACTTCAAGATCCGCCACAACAT
CGAGGACGGCAGCGTGCAGCTCGCCGACCACTACCAGCAGAACACCCCCATCGGCGACGGCCCCGTGCTG
CTGCCCGACAACCACTACCTGAGCACCCAGTCCGCCCTGAGCAAAGACCCCAACGAGAAGCGCGATCACA
TGGTCCTGCTGGAGTTCGTGACCGCCGCCGGGATCACTCTCGGCATGGACGAGCTGTACAAGTAAGGGCC
CTATTCTATAGTGTCACCTAAATGCTAGAGCTCGCTGATCAGCCTCGACTGTGCCTTCTAGTTGCCAGCC
ATCTGTTGTTTGCCCCTCCCCCGTGCCTTCCTTGACCCTGGAAGGTGCCACTCCCACTGTCCTTTCCTAA
TAAAATGAGGAAATTGCATCGCATTGTCTGAGTAGGTGTCATTCTATTCTGGGGGGTGGGGTGGGGCAGG
ACAGCAAGGGGGAGGATTGGGAAGACAATAGCAGGCATGCTGGGGATGCGGTGGGCTCTATGGCTTCTGA
GGCGGAAAGAACCAGCTGGGGCTCTAGGCGCGTTGACATTGATTATTGACTAGTTATTAATAGTAATCAA
TTACGGGGTCATTAGTTCATAGCCCATATATGGAGTTCCGCGTTACATAACTTACGGTAAATGGCCCGCC
TGGCTGACCGCCCAACGACCCCCGCCCATTGACGTCAATAATGACGTATGTTCCCATAGTAACGCCAATA
GGGACTTTCCATTGACGTCAATGGGTGGAGTATTTACGGTAAACTGCCCACTTGGCAGTACATCAAGTGT
ATCATATGCCAAGTACGCCCCCTATTGACGTCAATGACGGTAAATGGCCCGCCTGGCATTATGCCCAGTA
CATGACCTTATGGGACTTTCCTACTTGGCAGTACATCTACGTATTAGTCATCGCTATTACCATGGTGATG
CGGTTTTGGCAGTACATCAATGGGCGTGGATAGCGGTTTGACTCACGGGGATTTCCAAGTCTCCACCCCA
TTGACGTCAATGGGAGTTTGTTTTGGCACCAAAATCAACGGGACTTTCCAAAATGTCGTAACAACTCCGC
CCCATTGACGCAAATGGGCGGTAGGCGTGTACGGTGGGAGGTCTATATAAGCAGAGCTCTCCCTATCAGT
GATAGAGATCTCCCTATCAGTGATAGAGATCGTCGACGAGCTCGTTTAGTGAACCGTCAGATCGCCTGGA
GACGCCATCCACGCTGTTTTGACCTCCATAGAAGACACCGGGACCGATCCAGCCTCCGGACTCTAGCGTT
TAAACTTAAGCTTGGTACC
[1350 nt withheld, positions 7860-9209]
TGAGTCGAGTCTAGAGGGCCCGTTTAAACCCGCTGATCAGCCTCGACTGTGCCTTCTAGTTGCCAGCCAT
CTGTTGTTTGCCCCTCCCCCGTGCCTTCCTTGACCCTGGAAGGTGCCACTCCCACTGTCCTTTCCTAATA
AAATGAGGAAATTGCATCGCATTGTCTGAGTAGGTGTCATTCTATTCTGGGGGGTGGGGTGGGGCAGGAC
AGCAAGGGGGAGGATTGGGAAGACAATAGCAGGCATGCTGGGGATGCGGTGGGCTCTATGGCTTCTGAGG
CGGAAAGAACCAGCTGGGGCTCTAGGCGCGTTGACATTGATTATTGACTAGTTATTAATAGTAATCAATT
ACGGGGTCATTAGTTCATAGCCCATATATGGAGTTCCGCGTTACATAACTTACGGTAAATGGCCCGCCTG
GCTGACCGCCCAACGACCCCCGCCCATTGACGTCAATAATGACGTATGTTCCCATAGTAACGCCAATAGG
GACTTTCCATTGACGTCAATGGGTGGAGTATTTACGGTAAACTGCCCACTTGGCAGTACATCAAGTGTAT
CATATGCCAAGTACGCCCCCTATTGACGTCAATGACGGTAAATGGCCCGCCTGGCATTATGCCCAGTACA
TGACCTTATGGGACTTTCCTACTTGGCAGTACATCTACGTATTAGTCATCGCTATTACCATGGTGATGCG
GTTTTGGCAGTACATCAATGGGCGTGGATAGCGGTTTGACTCACGGGGATTTCCAAGTCTCCACCCCATT
GACGTCAATGGGAGTTTGTTTTGGCACCAAAATCAACGGGACTTTCCAAAATGTCGTAACAACTCCGCCC
CATTGACGCAAATGGGCGGTAGGCGTGTACGGTGGGAGGTCTATATAAGCAGAGCTCTCCCTATCAGTGA
TAGAGATCTCCCTATCAGTGATAGAGATCGTCGACGAGCTCGTTTAGTGAACCGTCAGATCGCCTGGAGA
CGCCATCCACGCTGTTTTGACCTCCATAGAAGACACCGGGACCGATCCAGCCTCCGGACTCTAGCGTTTA
AACTTAAGCTTGGTACC
[2661 nt withheld, positions 10277-12937]
TGAGTCGAGTCTAGAGGGCCCGTTTAAACCCGCTGATCAGCCTCGACTGTGCCTTCTAGTTGCCAGCCAT
CTGTTGTTTGCCCCTCCCCCGTGCCTTCCTTGACCCTGGAAGGTGCCACTCCCACTGTCCTTTCCTAATA
AAATGAGGAAATTGCATCGCATTGTCTGAGTAGGTGTCATTCTATTCTGGGGGGTGGGGTGGGGCAGGAC
AGCAAGGGGGAGGATTGGGAAGACAATAGCAGGCATGCTGGGGATGCGGTGGGCTCTATGGCTTCTGAGG
CGGAAAGAACCAGCTGGGGCTCTAGGCGCGTTGACATTGATTATTGACTAGTTATTAATAGTAATCAATT
ACGGGGTCATTAGTTCATAGCCCATATATGGAGTTCCGCGTTACATAACTTACGGTAAATGGCCCGCCTG
GCTGACCGCCCAACGACCCCCGCCCATTGACGTCAATAATGACGTATGTTCCCATAGTAACGCCAATAGG
GACTTTCCATTGACGTCAATGGGTGGAGTATTTACGGTAAACTGCCCACTTGGCAGTACATCAAGTGTAT
CATATGCCAAGTACGCCCCCTATTGACGTCAATGACGGTAAATGGCCCGCCTGGCATTATGCCCAGTACA
TGACCTTATGGGACTTTCCTACTTGGCAGTACATCTACGTATTAGTCATCGCTATTACCATGGTGATGCG
GTTTTGGCAGTACATCAATGGGCGTGGATAGCGGTTTGACTCACGGGGATTTCCAAGTCTCCACCCCATT
GACGTCAATGGGAGTTTGTTTTGGCACCAAAATCAACGGGACTTTCCAAAATGTCGTAACAACTCCGCCC
CATTGACGCAAATGGGCGGTAGGCGTGTACGGTGGGAGGTCTATATAAGCAGAGCTCTCCCTATCAGTGA
TAGAGATCTCCCTATCAGTGATAGAGATCGTCGACGAGCTCGTTTAGTGAACCGTCAGATCGCCTGGAGA
CGCCATCCACGCTGTTTTGACCTCCATAGAAGACACCGGGACCGATCCAGCCTCCGGACTCTAGCGTTTA
AACTTAAGCTTATGGGAAATCAGCTTGCTGGCATTGCTCCCTCCCAGATCCTTTCTGTAGAGAGTTATTT
TTCAGATATTCATGACTTTGAATATGATAAAAGCCTGGGGAGTACTCGGTTTTTTAAAGTTGCTCGAGCC
AAGCACCGAGAAGGCCTGGTCGTTGTGAAGGTTTTTGCAATTCAGGATCCCACATTGCCTTTAACCAGCT
ATAAACAAGAGCTGGAGGAACTGAAAATCAGGCTTAATTCTGCACAGAATTGTCTACCTTTCCAGAAAGC
ATCAGAAAAAGCATCTGAGAAAGCAGCTATGCTCTTTAGGCAGTATGTGCGAGACAATCTCTATGATCGC
ATCAGTACCCGTCCATTCTTGAATAACATTGAGAAGCGCTGGATTGCTTTCCAGATCCTGACAGCTGTGG
ACCAAGCACACAAATCTGGAGTTCGTCATGGGGACATCAAGACTGAGAATGTGATGGTCACCAGTTGGAA
TTGGGTTCTTCTAACTGATTTTGCCAGTTTTAAGCCCACTTATCTTCCAGAAGACAACCCGGCAGATTTC
AATTATTTCTTTGACACATCACGGAGGAGAACTTGCTATATTGCTCCTGAACGTTTTGTTGATGGTGGGA
TGTTTGCCACTGAGTTAGAATATATGAGAGATCCTTCAACTCCGCTTGTAGACTTAAATAGCAATCAGAG
AACAAGAGGAGAGTTGAAGAGAGCAATGGACATCTTTTCAGCAGGTTGTGTGATAGCTGAGCTTTTTACA
GAAGGTGTACCATTATTTGATCTCTCTCAACTTTTGGCTTATAGAAATGGACATTTTTTCCCTGAACAAG
TGCTAAATAAAATTGAAGATCACAGTATCAGAGAATTGGTAACTCAGATGATTCACCGTGAGCCAGATAA
ACGTTTAGAGGCAGAAGATTACTTAAAACAGCAGCGTGGCAATGCCTTTCCTGAAATATTTTACACTTTT
CTTCAGCCCTACATGGCCCAGTTTGCCAAGGAAACGTTTCTTTCTGCAGATGAGCGTATTCTGGTTATAC
GGAAGGATTTGGGCAACATTATTCACAATCTCTGTGGACATGATCTGCCAGAAAAAGCCGAAGGAGAGCC
TAAGGAAAATGGGCTGGTTATCTTGGTATCTGTTATAACATCCTGCCTACAGACCCTTAAATACTGTGAT
TCCAAACTAGCTGCTTTGGAACTGATTCTTCATTTGGCTCCAAGATTAAGTGTTGAAATCCTTTTGGATC
GTATTACTCCATATCTTTTGCATTTCAGCAATGACTCTGTTCCTAGGGTGAGGGCTGAAGCCTTGAGGAC
GTTGACCAAAGTTCTTGCTCTCGTCAAAGAGGTTCCTCGTAATGATATCAATATTTATCCGGAATACATT
CTGCCAGGCATAGCCCACTTAGCCCAAGATGATGCTACTATCGTTAGACTAGCCTATGCTGAAAACATAG
CTCTGCTGGCAGAAACAGCTCTGAGATTCCTGGAATTAGTACAGTTAAAAAATCTTAATATGGAAAATGA
CCCCAATAATGAAGAAATAGATGAGGTTACACATCCAAATGGAAATTATGACACAGAGCTGCAAGCCTTA
CATGAAATGGTCCAGCAGAAAGTTGTTACTTTGCTAAGTGACCCTGAAAATATTGTAAAACAAACCTTGA
TGGAAAATGGAATAACACGGCTGTGTGTATTCTTTGGACGTCAGAAAGCCAACGATGTTTTGTTGTCCCA
CATGATTACTTTCCTAAATGATAAGAATGATTGGCATCTACGTGGAGCATTTTTTGATAGTATAGTTGGT
GTTGCTGCCTATGTTGGCTGGCAAAGCTCCTCAATTCTCAAGCCTCTGCTGCAACAAGGTCTTAGTGATG
CTGAGGAATTTGTCATTGTGAAAGCTCTTTATGCCCTTACTTGTATGTGCCAGTTAGGACTGCTACAAAA
ACCCCATGTTTACGAATTTGCCAGTGATATTGCCCCCTTCCTGTGTCATCCCAATTTATGGATACGTTAT
GGTGCCGTGGGATTTATCACAGTGGTAGCTCGTCAAATAAGTACAGCTGATGTCTACTGTAAACTGATGC
CTTATCTTGACCCATATATTACCCAACCAATAATACAGATTGAAAGAAAACTTGTTCTGCTCAGTGTTTT
AAAGGAACCAGTAAGTCGTTCTATATTTGATTATGCTTTGAGGTCTAAAGATATTACTAGCTTGTTCAGA
CATCTTCACATGCGTCAGAAGAAACGAAATGGTTCTCTTCCCGACTGCCCTCCGCCAGAGGATCCTGCCA
TAGCACAGCTTCTGAAGAAGTTGCTCTCACAGGGAATGACAGAGGAAGAGGAAGACAAACTTCTGGCACT
GAAAGACTTCATGATGAAATCTAATAAAGCAAAGGCCAATATAGTGGACCAGAGCCATCTTCATGATAGT
AGTCAGAAAGGTGTAATTGACTTGGCAGCTTTAGGCATAACTGGGAGACAAGTTGATCTTGTTAAAACCA
AACAAGAACCAGATGACAAACGGGCCAGAAAACATGTAAAACAAGACTCAAATGTAAATGAAGAATGGAA
AAGCATGTTTGGGTCACTGGACCCACCAAACATGCCACAGGCCCTACCTAAAGGGAGTGATCAGGAGGTG
ATTCAGACTGGGAAACCTCCTCGTTCCGAGTCCTCTGCTGGCATTTGTGTCCCTTTGTCAACTTCTTCAC
AGGTTCCAGAAGTGACAACTGTCCAAAATAAAAAACCAGTAATACCGGTTTTAAGTAGTACAATCTTACC
ATCCACCTATCAGATTCGAATTACAACTTGTAAAACTGAACTTCAGCAACTCATCCAGCAAAAGCGGGAG
CAGTGCAATGCTGAGAGAATAGCTAAGCAGATGATGGAAAATGCTGAATGGGAGAGTAAACCACCACCAC
CTGGATGGCGTCCTAAAGGGCTGTTAGTTGCCCATCTTCATGAGCATAAATCTGCTGTGAATCGAATTAG
AGTCTCTGATGAACACTCACTTTTTGCAACATGTTCAAATGATGGCACAGTGAAAATCTGGAACAGTCAA
AAGATGGAGGGGAAGACCACCACTACCAGATCTATTCTTACATACAGCCGAATTGGAGGACGAGTCAAGA
CGCTCACATTCTGCCAAGGCTCCCACTATTTAGCCATAGCATCTGATAATGGTGCTGTCCAGCTTCTTGG
AATTGAGGCTTCTAAGCTGCCCAAGTCTCCTAAAATCCATCCTCTACAAAGCAGAATTCTAGATCAGAAG
GAGGACGGTTGTGTTGTGGATATGCATCACTTCAACTCTGGAGCACAGTCTGTTCTTGCCTATGCCACTG
TGAATGGCTCTCTGGTTGGCTGGGACCTTAGGTCTTCAAGCAATGCGTGGACTTTAAAGCATGATTTAAA
GTCGGGCCTCATCACTTCCTTTGCTGTGGACATCCACCAATGCTGGCTCTGCATTGGTACAAGCAGTGGC
ACCATGGCTTGTTGGGACATGAGGTTCCAGTTGCCAATTTCAAGTCACTGTCATCCTTCCAGGGCTCGAA
TCAGACGCCTCTCAATGCACCCTCTGTATCAGTCCTGGGTGATTGCAGCTGTTCAGGGCAACAACGAAGT
GTCCATGTGGGACATGGAGACTGGTGACAGAAGATTTACTCTCTGGGCCAGCAGTGCACCACCACTTTCT
GAATTACAGCCTTCTCCTCATAGCGTCCATGGTATCTACTGTAGTCCTGCAGATGGAAATCCTATCCTAC
TAACAGCTGGCTCAGATATGAAAATAAGGTTTTGGGACTTGGCTTACCCAGAAAGGTCCTATGTTGTTGC
AGGAAGTACTAGTTCCCCATCTGTGTCCTACTACAGGAAAATAATTGAAGGCACTGAAGTTGTCCAGGAA
ATTCAGAATAAGCAGAAAGTAGGACCAAGTGATGACACCCCTCGAAGGGGCCCAGAGTCCCTGCCCGTGG
GACATCATGACATCATCACTGATGTCGCCACATTCCAGACCACACAGGGCTTCATCGTAACTGCTTCTAG
AGATGGGATTGTGAAGGTGTGGAAATAAGTCGAGTCTAGAGGGCCCGTTTAAACCCGCTGATCAGCCTCG
ACTGTGCCTTCTAGTTGCCAGCCATCTGTTGTTTGCCCCTCCCCCGTGCCTTCCTTGACCCTGGAAGGTG
CCACTCCCACTGTCCTTTCCTAATAAAATGAGGAAATTGCATCGCATTGTCTGAGTAGGTGTCATTCTAT
TCTGGGGGGTGGGGTGGGGCAGGACAGCAAGGGGGAGGATTGGGAAGACAATAGCAGGCATGCTGGGGAT
GCGGTGGGCTCTATGGCTTCTGAGGCGGAAAGAACCAGCTGGGGCTCTAGGGGGTATCCCC
[124 nt withheld, positions 18389-18512]
C
[91 nt withheld, positions 18514-18604]
A
[49 nt withheld, positions 18606-18654]
CCTTTGACGTTGGAGTCCACGTTCTTT
[37 nt withheld, positions 18682-18718]
ACCCTATCTCGGTCTATTCTTTTGATTTATAAGGGATTTTGCCGATTTCGGCCTATTGGTTAAAAAATGA
GCTGATTTAACAAAAATTTAACGCGAATTAATTCTGTGGAATGTGTGTCAGTTAGGGTGTGGAAAGTCCC
CAGGCTCCCCAGCAGGCAGAAGTATGCAAAGCATGCATCTCAATTAGTCAGCAACCAGGTGTGGAAAGTC
CCCAGGCTCCCCAGCAGGCAGAAGTATGCAAAGCATGCATCTCAATTAGTCAGCAACCATAGTCCCGCCC
CTAACTCCGCCCATCCCGCCCCTAACTCCGCCCAGTTCCGCCCATTCTCCGCCCCATGGCTGACTAATTT
TTTTTATTTATGCAGAGGCCGAGGCCGCCTCTGCCTCTGAGCTATTCCAGAAGTAGTGAGGAGGCTTTTT
TGGAGGCCTAGGCTTTTGCAAAAAGCTCCCGGGAGCTTGTATATCCATTTTCGGATCTGATCAGCACGTG
TTGACAATTAATCATCGGCATAGTATATCGGCATAGTATAATACGACAAGGTGAGGAACTAAACCATGGC
CAAGTTGACCAGTGCCGTTCCGGTGCTCACCGCGCGCGACGTCGCCGGAGCGGTCGAGTTCTGGACCGAC
CGGCTCGGGTTCTCCCGGGACTTCGTGGAGGACGACTTCGCCGGTGTGGTCCGGGACGACGTGACCCTGT
TCATCAGCGCGGTCCAGGACCAGGTGGTGCCGGACAACACCCTGGCCTGGGTGTGGGTGCGCGGCCTGGA
CGAGCTGTACGCCGAGTGGTCGGAGGTCGTGTCCACGAACTTCCGGGACGCCTCCGGGCCGGCCATGACC
GAGATCGGCGAGCAGCCGTGGGGGCGGGAGTTCGCCCTGCGCGACCCGGCCGGCAACTGCGTGCACTTCG
TGGCCGAGGAGCAGGACTGACACGTGCTACGAGATTTCGATTCCACCGCCGCCTTCTATGAAAGGTTGGG
CTTCGGAATCGTTTTCCGGGACGCCGGCTGGATGATCCTCCAGCGCGGGGATCTCATGCTGGAGTTCTTC
GCCCACCCCAACTTGTTTATTGCAGCTTATAATGGTTACAAATAAAGCAATAGCATCACAAATTTCACAA
ATAAAGCATTTTTTTCACTGCATTCTAGTTGTGGTTTGTCCAAACTCATCAATGTATCTTATCATGTCTG
TATACCGTCGACCTCTAGCTAGAGCTTGGCGTAATCATGGTCATAGCTGTTTCCTGTGTGAAATTGTTAT
CCGCTCACAATTCCACACAACATACGAGCCGGAAGCATAAAGTGTAAAGCCTGGGGTGCCTAATGAGTGA
GCTAACTCACATTAATTGCGTTGCGCTCACTGCCCGCTTTCCAGTCGGGAAACCTGTCGTGCCAGCTGCA
TTAATGAATCGGCCAACGCGCGGGGAGAGGCGGTTTGCGTATTGGGCGCTCTTCCGCTTCCTCGCTCACT
GACTCGCTGCGCTCGGTCGTTCGGCTGCGGCGAGCGGTATCAGCTCACTCAAAGGCGGTAATACGGTTAT
CCACAGAATCAGGGGATAACGCAGGAAAGAACATGTGAGCAAAAGGCCAGCAAAAGGCCAGGAACCGTAA
AAAGGCCGCGTTGCTGGCGTTTTTCCATAGGCTCCGCCCCCCTGACGAGCATCACAAAAATCGACGCTCA
AGTCAGAGGTGGCGAAACCCGACAGGACTATAAAGATACCAGGCGTTTCCCCCTGGAAGCTCCCTCGTGC
GCTCTCCTGTTCCGACCCTGCCGCTTACCGGATACCTGTCCGCCTTTCTCCCTTCGGGAAGCGTGGCGCT
TTCTCATAGCTCACGCTGTAGGTATCTCAGTTCGGTGTAGGTCGTTCGCTCCAAGCTGGGCTGTGTGCAC
GAACCCCCCGTTCAGCCCGACCGCTGCGCCTTATCCGGTAACTATCGTCTTGAGTCCAACCCGGTAAGAC
ACGACTTATCGCCACTGGCAGCAGCCACTGGTAACAGGATTAGCAGAGCGAGGTATGTAGGCGGTGCTAC
AGAGTTCTTGAAGTGGTGGCCTAACTACGGCTACACTAGAAGAACAGTATTTGGTATCTGCGCTCTGCTG
AAGCCAGTTACCTTCGGAAAAAGAGTTGGTAGCTCTTGATCCGGCAAACAAACCACCGCTGGTAGCGGTG
GTTTTTTTGTTTGCAAGCAGCAGATTACGCGCAGAAAAAAAGGATCTCAAGAAGATCCTTTGATCTTTTC
TACGGGGTCTGACGCTCAGTGGAACGAAAACTCACGTTAAGGGATTTTGGTCATGAGATTATCAAAAAGG
ATCTTCACCTAGATCCTTTTAAATTAAAAATGAAGTTTTAAATCAATCTAAAGTATATATGAGTAAACTT
GGTCTGACAGTTACCAATGCTTAATCAGTGAGGCACCTATCTCAGCGATCTGTCTATTTCGTTCATCCAT
AGTTGCCTGACTCCCCGTCGTGTAGATAACTACGATACGGGAGGGCTTACCATCTGGCCCCAGTGCTGCA
ATGATACCGCGAGACCCACGCTCACCGGCTCCAGATTTATCAGCAATAAACCAGCCAGCCGGAAGGGCCG
AGCGCAGAAGTGGTCCTGCAACTTTATCCGCCTCCATCCAGTCTATTAATTGTTGCCGGGAAGCTAGAGT
AAGTAGTTCGCCAGTTAATAGTTTGCGCAACGTTGTTGCCATTGCTACAGGCATCGTGGTGTCACGCTCG
TCGTTTGGTATGGCTTCATTCAGCTCCGGTTCCCAACGATCAAGGCGAGTTACATGATCCCCCATGTTGT
GCAAAAAAGCGGTTAGCTCCTTCGGTCCTCCGATCGTTGTCAGAAGTAAGTTGGCCGCAGTGTTATCACT
CATGGTTATGGCAGCACTGCATAATTCTCTTACTGTCATGCCATCCGTAAGATGCTTTTCTGTGACTGGT
GAGTACTCAACCAAGTCATTCTGAGAATAGTGTATGCGGCGACCGAGTTGCTCTTGCCCGGCGTCAATAC
GGGATAATACCGCGCCACATAGCAGAACTTTAAAAGTGCTCATCATTGGAAAACGTTCTTCGGGGCGAAA
ACTCTCAAGGATCTTACCGCTGTTGAGATCCAGTTCGATGTAACCCACTCGTGCACCCAACTGATCTTCA
GCATCTTTTACTTTCACCAGCGTTTCTGGGTGAGCAAAAACAGGAAGGCAAAATGCCGCAAAAAAGGGAA
TAAGGGCGACACGGAAATGTTGAATACTCATACTCTTCCTTTTTCAATATTATTGAAGCATTTATCAGGG
TTATTGTCTCATGAGCGGATACATATTTGAATGTATTTAGAAAAATAAACAAATAGGGGTTCCGCGCACA
TTTCCCCGAAAAGTGCCACCTGA
